>Addgene plasmid #146112 | pRSFDuetP-HsEDC3 _192-508del231-254_GST-HsRCK_D | depositor full sequence | sequence record 288557 | Full Sequence
GGGGAATTGTGAGCGGATAACAATTCCCCTGTAGAAATAATTTTGTTTAACTTTAATAAGGAGATATACC
ATGGGCAGCAGCCATCACCATCATCACCACAGCGCGGGTCTGGAAGTTCTGTTCCAGGGGCCCGGGTTCG
GGGATGATATTGAGGAGATCCCAGACACAGATTTTGATTTTGAAGGGAACCTGGCTCTTTTTGACAAGGC
AGCTGTGTTTGAGGAGATTGATACCTATGAAAGGAGAAGTGGTGGTAGTGGTGGTCCCATTGTCTATCGA
CGGATCATAGTGCCCCACAACGTGAGCAAGGAGTTCTGCACGGACTCTGGCCTGGTTGTCCCAAGTATTT
CCTATGAGCTGCATAAAAAGCTGTTGTCCGTGGCTGAGAAGCATGGGCTGACCCTTGAGCGGAGACTGGA
GATGACAGGTGTGTGTGCCAGTCAGATGGCACTGACCCTCCTCGGAGGACCTAACAGGTTGAATCCCAAA
AATGTTCACCAGAGGCCTACAGTGGCTCTACTGTGTGGACCTCATGTGAAGGGGGCTCAGGGTATCAGCT
GTGGAAGGCACCTAGCCAACCATGATGTCCAGGTCATCCTTTTCCTGCCCAATTTTGTCAAGATGTTGGA
ATCTATCACCAATGAGCTGTCGCTCTTCAGCAAGACCCAAGGCCAACAAGTGTCTAGCCTCAAAGATCTG
CCCACTAGCCCTGTGGACCTGGTCATCAACTGCCTGGATTGCCCTGAGAACGTCTTCCTGCGCGATCAAC
CCTGGTACAAGGCAGCTGTGGCCTGGGCCAACCAGAACCGGGCACCAGTACTCAGCATAGACCCTCCTGT
GCATGAAGTCGAACAGGGCATTGATGCCAAATGGTCACTGGCACTGGGCCTGCCTCTGCCACTGGGGGAG
CACGCAGGCCGTATCTATTTGTGCGACATTGGCATTCCCCAGCAGGTCTTCCAGGAGGTGGGCATCAACT
ACCACTCGCCCTTTGGCTGCAAGTTTGTTATCCCACTGCACTCTGCTTAGGCGGCCGCATAATGCTTAAG
TCGAACAGAAAGTAATCGTATTGTACACGGCCGCATAATCGAAATTAATACGACTCACTATAGGGGAATT
GTGAGCGGATAACAATTCCCCATCTTAGTATATTAGTTAAGTATAAGAAGGAGATATACATATGGCAGAT
CTCAATTGGATGTCCCCTATACTAGGTTATTGGAAAATTAAGGGCCTTGTGCAACCCACTCGACTTCTTT
TGGAATATCTTGAAGAAAAATATGAAGAGCATTTGTATGAGCGCGATGAAGGTGATAAATGGCGAAACAA
AAAGTTTGAATTGGGTTTGGAGTTTCCCAATCTTCCTTATTATATTGATGGTGATGTTAAATTAACACAG
TCTATGGCCATCATACGTTATATAGCTGACAAGCACAACATGTTGGGTGGTTGTCCAAAAGAGCGTGCAG
AGATTTCAATGCTTGAAGGAGCGGTTTTGGATATTAGATACGGTGTTTCGAGAATTGCATATAGTAAAGA
CTTTGAAACTCTCAAAGTTGATTTTCTTAGCAAGCTACCTGAAATGCTGAAAATGTTCGAAGATCGTTTA
TGTCATAAAACATATTTAAATGGTGATCATGTAACCCATCCTGACTTCATGTTGTATGACGCTCTTGATG
TTGTTTTATACATGGACCCAATGTGCCTGGATGCGTTCCCAAAATTAGTTTGTTTTAAAAAACGTATTGA
AGCTATCCCACAAATTGATAAGTACTTGAAATCCAGCAAGTATATAGCATGGCCTTTGCAGGGCTGGCAA
GCCACGTTTGGTGGTGGCGACCATCCTCCAAAATCGGATCTGGAAGTTCTGTTCCAGGGGCCCCTGGGAT
CCATGGGTCTGTCCAGTCAAAATGGTCAGCTGAGAGGCCCTGTGAAACCCACTGGTGGCCCTGGAGGAGG
GGGCACACAGACACAGCAACAGATGAACCAGCTGAAAAACACCAACACAATCAATAATGGCACTCAGCAG
CAAGCACAGAGTATGACCACCACTATTAAACCTGGTGATGACTGGAAAAAGACTTTAAAACTCCCTCCAA
AGGATCTAAGAATCAAAACTTCGGATGTGACCTCCACAAAAGGAAATGAGTTTGAAGATTACTGTTTGAA
ACGGGAGTTACTGATGGGAATTTTTGAAATGGGCTGGGAAAAGCCATCTCCTATTCAGGAGGAGAGCATT
CCCATTGCTTTATCTGGTAGGGATATCTTAGCTAGAGCAAAAAATGGAACAGGCAAGAGCGGTGCCTACC
TCATTCCCTTACTTGAACGGCTAGACCTGAAGAAGGACAATATACAAGCAATGGTGATTGTTCCCACTAG
AGAACTTGCTCTACAGGTCAGTCAAATTTGCATCCAGGTCAGCAAACACATGGGAGGGGCCAAAGTGATG
GCAACCACAGGAGGAACCAATTTACGAGATGACATAATGAGGCTTGATGATACAGTGCACGTGGTGATTG
CTACCCCTGGGAGAATCCTGGATCTTATTAAGAAAGGAGTAGCAAAGGTTGATCATGTCCAGATGATAGT
ATTGGATGAGGCAGATAAGTTGCTGTCACAGGATTTTGTGCAGATAATGGAGGATATTATTCTCACGCTA
CCTAAAAACAGGCAGATTTTACTATATTCCGCTACTTTCCCTCTTAGTGTACAGAAGTTCATGAATTCCC
ATTTGCAGAAACCCTATGAGATTAACCTGATGGAG
[501 nt withheld, positions 2766-3266]
GTGGCAGAATACCACAGCGAGCCTGTAGAAGATGAGAAACCTTAACTCGAGTCTGGTAAAGAAACCGCTG
CTGCGAAATTTGAACGCCAGCACATGGACTCGTCTACTAGCGCAGCTTAATTAACCTAGGCTGCTGCCAC
CGCTGAGCAATAACTAGCATAACCCCTTGGGGCCTCTAAACGGGTCTTGAGGGGTTTTTTGCTGAAACCT
CAGGCATTTGAGAAGCACACGGTCACACTGCTTCCGGTAGTCAATAAACCGGTAAACCAGCAATAGACAT
AAGCGGCTATTTAACGACCCTGCCCTGAACCGACGACAAGCTGACGACCGGGTCTCCGCAAGTGGCACTT
TTCGGGGAAATGTGCGCGGAACCCCTATTTGTTTATTTTTCTAAATACATTCAAATATGTATCCGCTCAT
GAATTAATTCTTAGAAAAACTCATCGAGCATCAAATGAAACTGCAATTTATTCATATCAGGATTATCAAT
ACCATATTTTTGAAAAAGCCGTTTCTGTAATGAAGGAGAAAACTCACCGAGGCAGTTCCATAGGATGGCA
AGATCCTGGTATCGGTCTGCGATTCCGACTCGTCCAACATCAATACAACCTATTAATTTCCCCTCGTCAA
AAATAAGGTTATCAAGTGAGAAATCACCATGAGTGACGACTGAATCCGGTGAGAATGGCAAAAGTTTATG
CATTTCTTTCCAGACTTGTTCAACAGGCCAGCCATTACGCTCGTCATCAAAATCACTCGCATCAACCAAA
CCGTTATTCATTCGTGATTGCGCCTGAGCGAGACGAAATACGCGGTCGCTGTTAAAAGGACAATTACAAA
CAGGAATCGAATGCAACCGGCGCAGGAACACTGCCAGCGCATCAACAATATTTTCACCTGAATCAGGATA
TTCTTCTAATACCTGGAATGCTGTTTTCCCGGGGATCGCAGTGGTGAGTAACCATGCATCATCAGGAGTA
CGGATAAAATGCTTGATGGTCGGAAGAGGCATAAATTCCGTCAGCCAGTTTAGTCTGACCATCTCATCTG
TAACATCATTGGCAACGCTACCTTTGCCATGTTTCAGAAACAACTCTGGCGCATCGGGCTTCCCATACAA
TCGATAGATTGTCGCACCTGATTGCCCGACATTATCGCGAGCCCATTTATACCCATATAAATCAGCATCC
ATGTTGGAATTTAATCGCGGCCTAGAGCAAGACGTTTCCCGTTGAATATGGCTCATACTCTTCCTTTTTC
AATATTATTGAAGCATTTATCAGGGTTATTGTCTCATGAGCGGATACATATTTGAATGTATTTAGAAAAA
TAAACAAATAGGCATGCAGCGCTCTTCCGCTTCCTCGCTCACTGACTCGCTACGCTCGGTCGTTCGACTG
CGGCGAGCGGTGTCAGCTCACTCAAAAGCGGTAATACGGTTATCCACAGAATCAGGGGATAAAGCCGGAA
AGAACATGTGAGCAAAAAGCAAAGCACCGGAAGAAGCCAACGCCGCAGGCGTTTTTCCATAGGCTCCGCC
CCCCTGACGAGCATCACAAAAATCGACGCTCAAGCCAGAGGTGGCGAAACCCGACAGGACTATAAAGATA
CCAGGCGTTTCCCCCTGGAAGCTCCCTCGTGCGCTCTCCTGTTCCGACCCTGCCGCTTACCGGATACCTG
TCCGCCTTTCTCCCTTCGGGAAGCGTGGCGCTTTCTCATAGCTCACGCTGTTGGTATCTCAGTTCGGTGT
AGGTCGTTCGCTCCAAGCTGGGCTGTGTGCACGAACCCCCCGTTCAGCCCGACCGCTGCGCCTTATCCGG
TAACTATCGTCTTGAGTCCAACCCGGTAAGACACGACTTATCGCCACTGGCAGCAGCCATTGGTAACTGA
TTTAGAGGACTTTGTCTTGAAGTTATGCACCTGTTAAGGCTAAACTGAAAGAACAGATTTTGGTGAGTGC
GGTCCTCCAACCCACTTACCTTGGTTCAAAGAGTTGGTAGCTCAGCGAACCTTGAGAAAACCACCGTTGG
TAGCGGTGGTTTTTCTTTATTTATGAGATGATGAATCAATCGGTCTATCAAGTCAACGAACAGCTATTCC
GTTACTCTAGATTTCAGTGCAATTTATCTCTTCAAATGTAGCACCTGAAGTCAGCCCCATACGATATAAG
TTGTAATTCTCATGTTAGTCATGCCCCGCGCCCACCGGAAGGAGCTGACTGGGTTGAAGGCTCTCAAGGG
CATCGGTCGAGATCCCGGTGCCTAATGAGTGAGCTAACTTACATTAATTGCGTTGCGCTCACTGCCCGCT
TTCCAGTCGGGAAACCTGTCGTGCCAGCTGCATTAATGAATCGGCCAACGCGCGGGGAGAGGCGGTTTGC
GTATTGGGCGCCAGGGTGGTTTTTCTTTTCACCAGTGAGACGGGCAACAGCTGATTGCCCTTCACCGCCT
GGCCCTGAGAGAGTTGCAGCAAGCGGTCCACGCTGGTTTGCCCCAGCAGGCGAAAATCCTGTTTGATGGT
GGTTAACGGCGGGATATAACATGAGCTGTCTTCGGTATCGTCGTATCCCACTACCGAGATGTCCGCACCA
ACGCGCAGCCCGGACTCGGTAATGGCGCGCATTGCGCCCAGCGCCATCTGATCGTTGGCAACCAGCATCG
CAGTGGGAACGATGCCCTCATTCAGCATTTGCATGGTTTGTTGAAAACCGGACATGGCACTCCAGTCGCC
TTCCCGTTCCGCTATCGGCTGAATTTGATTGCGAGTGAGATATTTATGCCAGCCAGCCAGACGCAGACGC
GCCGAGACAGAACTTAATGGGCCCGCTAACAGCGCGATTTGCTGGTGACCCAATGCGACCAGATGCTCCA
CGCCCAGTCGCGTACCGTCTTCATGGGAGAAAATAATACTGTTGATGGGTGTCTGGTCAGAGACATCAAG
AAATAACGCCGGAACATTAGTGCAGGCAGCTTCCACAGCAATGGCATCCTGGTCATCCAGCGGATAGTTA
ATGATCAGCCCACTGACGCGTTGCGCGAGAAGATTGTGCACCGCCGCTTTACAGGCTTCGACGCCGCTTC
GTTCTACCATCGACACCACCACGCTGGCACCCAGTTGATCGGCGCGAGATTTAATCGCCGCGACAATTTG
CGACGGCGCGTGCAGGGCCAGACTGGAGGTGGCAACGCCAATCAGCAACGACTGTTTGCCCGCCAGTTGT
TGTGCCACGCGGTTGGGAATGTAATTCAGCTCCGCCATCGCCGCTTCCACTTTTTCCCGCGTTTTCGCAG
AAACGTGGCTGGCCTGGTTCACCACGCGGGAAACGGTCTGATAAGAGACACCGGCATACTCTGCGACATC
GTATAACGTTACTGGTTTCACATTCACCACCCTGAATTGACTCTCTTCCGGGCGCTATCATGCCATACCG
CGAAAGGTTTTGCGCCATTCGATGGTGTCCGGGATCTCGACGCTCTCCCTTATGCGACTCCTGCATTAGG
AAATTAATACGACTCACTATA
Features (pLannotate 1.2.2; 20 found; start..end, strand, type, name):
      3..27      +  protein_bind   lac operator: The lac repressor binds to the lac operator to inhibit transcription in E. coli. This inhibition can be relieved by adding lactose or isopropyl-β-D-thiogalactopyranoside (IPTG). lac repressor encoded by lacI
     42..64      +  RBS            RBS: efficient ribosome binding site from bacteriophage T7 gene 10 (Olins and Rangwala, 1989)
    137..1027    +  CDS            EDC3 (fragment): EDC3_HUMAN - Also known as LSM16, YJDC, YJEFN2. Experimental evidence at protein level: Swiss-Prot protein existence level 1. Binds single-stranded RNA. Involved in the process of mRNA degradation and in the positive regulation of mRNA decapping. May play a role in spermiogenesis and oogenesis. From Homo sapiens (Human).
   1096..1114    +  promoter       T7 promoter: promoter for bacteriophage T7 RNA polymerase
   1115..1139    +  protein_bind   lac operator: The lac repressor binds to the lac operator to inhibit transcription in E. coli. This inhibition can be relieved by adding lactose or isopropyl-β-D-thiogalactopyranoside (IPTG). lac repressor encoded by lacI
   1200..1853    +  CDS            GST26_SCHJA: Experimental evidence at protein level: Swiss-Prot protein existence level 1. GST isoenzymes appear to play a central role in the parasite detoxification system. Other functions are also suspected including a role in increasing the solubility of haematin in the parasite gut. From Schistosoma japonicum (Blood fluke).
   1893..3308    +  CDS            DDX6 (sequence partly withheld): DDX6_HUMAN - Also known as HLR2, RCK. Experimental evidence at protein level: Swiss-Prot protein existence level 1. Essential for the formation of P-bodies, cytosolic membrane- less ribonucleoprotein granules involved in RNA metabolism through the coordinated storage of mRNAs encoding regulatory functions (PubMed:25995375, PubMed:27342281, PubMed:31422817). Plays a role in P- bodies to coordinate the storage of translationally inactive mRNAs in the cytoplasm and prevent their degradation (PubMed:27342281). In the process of mRNA degradation, plays a role in mRNA decapping (PubMed:16364915). Bl
   3324..3365    +  CDS            S-Tag (fragment): affinity and epitope tag derived from pancreatic ribonuclease A
   3395..3412    +  CDS            SET1 (fragment): solubility-enhancement tag derived from T7 phage gene 10B
   3420..3467    +  terminator     T7 terminator: transcription terminator for bacteriophage T7 RNA polymerase
   3631..3688    +  promoter       AmpR promoter (fragment): bla
   3697..4512    -  CDS            KanR: aminoglycoside phosphotransferase; aph(3')-Ia; confers resistance to kanamycin in bacteria or G418 (Geneticin®) in eukaryotes
   4513..4604    -  promoter       AmpR promoter: bla
   4620..5369    -  rep_origin     RSF ori: Plasmids containing the RSF 1030 origin of replication can be propagated in E. coli cells that contain additional plasmids with compatible origins.
   5452..5516    -  CDS            TcR (fragment): tetracycline efflux protein; tet; confers resistance to tetracycline
   5531..5552    -  protein_bind   CAP binding site: CAP binding activates transcription in the presence of cAMP. E. coli catabolite activator protein
   5565..6647    -  CDS            lacI: lac repressor; lacI; The lac repressor binds to the lac operator to inhibit transcription in E. coli. This inhibition can be relieved by adding lactose or isopropyl-β-D-thiogalactopyranoside (IPTG).
   6648..6725    -  promoter       lacI promoter: lacI
   6733..6768    -  CDS            TcR (fragment): tetracycline efflux protein; tet; confers resistance to tetracycline
   6771..2       +  promoter       T7 promoter (across the origin): promoter for bacteriophage T7 RNA polymerase
