[The description below was written by a language model from this plasmid's Addgene catalogue record and pLannotate feature annotations shown in this document.]
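Description:
pRSFDuetP-HsEDC3 _192-508del231-254_GST-HsRCK_D is a 6,787-nt bacterial co-expression plasmid. The catalogue lists the backbone as unknown, but the name and annotated features point to a pRSFDuet-type two-cassette vector. It replicates from the RSF1030 origin, which is compatible with other common origins and so allows it to coexist with additional plasmids in E. coli. Selection is by kanamycin through the aph(3')-Ia gene, and the record lists it as low copy. A lacI gene with its own promoter supplies lac repressor.

The payload consists of two separate T7 promoter/lac operator units, so both proteins are produced on IPTG induction in a host that supplies T7 RNA polymerase. The first unit, whose promoter spans the sequence origin, has a T7 gene 10 ribosome binding site and drives a fragment of human EDC3, an enhancer of mRNA decapping. According to the name, this fragment covers residues 192–508 with residues 231–254 deleted. The second unit encodes Schistosoma japonicum glutathione S-transferase followed by human DDX6 (also known as RCK), a P-body component involved in mRNA storage and decapping; the layout and name suggest an N-terminal GST fusion. An S-tag fragment lies downstream of DDX6, though the table does not show whether it is in frame with the coding sequence, and a T7 terminator closes the cassette. The short TcR, SET1 and extra AmpR promoter fragments look like backbone remnants or incidental matches.

The stated purpose is bacterial expression of the EDC3 fragment together with RCK. The design would suit recovery of the two proteins as a complex through the GST tag, but the record gives no specific application. The depositor notes that the sequence may be theoretical rather than verified.
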