Addgene plasmid #146112: pRSFDuetP-HsEDC3 _192-508del231-254_GST-HsRCK_D
Purpose: Bacterial Expression of HsEDC3_192-508del231-254-HsRck
Depositing lab: Elisa Izaurralde. Depositing organization: Max Planck Institute for Developmental Biology.
Backbone
  Vector backbone: Unknown
  Vector type: Bacterial Expression
Growth in bacteria
  Bacterial resistance: Kanamycin, 50 μg/mL
  Growth temperature: 37°C
  Growth strain: DH5alpha
  Copy number: Low Copy
Gene/Insert
  Gene/Insert name: HsEDC3_192-508del231-254-HsRck
  Species: H. sapiens (human)
  Entrez Gene: EDC3 (a.k.a. LSM16, MRT50, YJDC, YJEFN2, hYjeF_N2-15q23)
  Cloning method: Unknown
Terms and licenses: Academic/Nonprofit Terms; Industry Terms: Not Available to Industry
Depositor comments: Plasmids from this collection were made available to the research community and donated after the lab closed. Please note that the sequence provided by the depositing laboratory may be theoretical/predicted or based on Sanger sequencing results. There may be discrepancies between sequencing results obtained by Addgene and the depositor sequence. If an Addgene verified sequence is not available, please contact before placing your order to request that our lab fully sequence the plasmid.
How to cite: pRSFDuetP-HsEDC3 _192-508del231-254_GST-HsRCK_D was a gift from Elisa Izaurralde (Addgene plasmid # 146112 ; http://n2t.net/addgene:146112 ; RRID:Addgene_146112)
